>Addgene plasmid #96918 | pLX_311-KRAB-dCas9 | addgene full sequence | sequence record 363237 | Addgene NGS Result
AGCTTAATACACTCCTTAATTGAAGAATCGCAAAACCAGCAAGAAAAGAATGAACAAGAATTATTGGAAT
TAGATAAATGGGCAAGTTTGTGGAATTGGTTTAACATAACAAATTGGCTGTGGTATATAAAATTATTCAT
AATGATAGTAGGAGGCTTGGTAGGTTTAAGAATAGTTTTTGCTGTACTTTCTATAGTGAATAGAGTTAGG
CAGGGATATTCACCATTATCGTTTCAGACCCACCTCCCAACCCCGAGGGGACCCATGCATTGCATCTCAA
TTAGTCAGCAACCAGGTGTGGAAAGTCCCCAGGCTCCCCAGCAGGCAGAAGTATGCAAAGCATGCGTCTC
AATTAGTCAGCAACCATAGTCCCGCCCCTAACTCCGCCCATCCCGCCCCTAACTCCGCCCAGTTCCGCCC
ATTCTCCGCCCCATGGCTGACTAATTTTTTTTATTTATGCAGAGGCCGAGGCCGCCTCGGCCTCTGAGCT
ATTCCAGAAGTAGTGAGGAGGCTTTTTTGGAGGCCTAGGCTTTTGCAAAAAGCTTTCTAGAGGTACCACC
ATGGCCAAGCCTTTGTCTCAAGAAGAATCCACCCTCATTGAAAGAGCAACGGCTACAATCAACAGCATCC
CCATCTCTGAAGACTACAGCGTCGCCAGCGCAGCTCTCTCTAGCGACGGCCGCATCTTCACTGGTGTCAA
TGTATATCATTTTACTGGGGGACCTTGTGCAGAACTCGTGGTGCTGGGCACTGCTGCTGCTGCGGCAGCT
GGCAACCTGACTTGTATCGTCGCGATCGGAAATGAGAACAGGGGCATCTTGAGCCCCTGCGGACGGTGCC
GACAGGTGCTTCTCGATCTGCATCCTGGGATCAAAGCCATAGTGAAGGACAGTGATGGACAGCCGACGGC
AGTTGGGATTCGTGAATTGCTGCCCTCTGGTTATGTGTGGGAGGGCCTGCAGCTGCAGTAGTAAGGCGCG
CCGTTAACGAATTCTAGATCTTGAGACAAATGGCAGTATTCATCCACAATTTTAAAAGAAAAGGGGGGAT
TGGGGGGTACAGTGCAGGGGAAAGAATAGTAGACATAATAGCAACAGACATACAAACTAAAGAATTACAA
AAACAAATTACAAAAATTCAAAATTTTCGGGTTTATTACAGGGACAGCAGAGATCCACTTTGGCGCCGGC
TCGAGGCCTGCAGGTGCAAAGATGGATAAAGTTTTAAACAGAGAGGAATCTTTGCAGCTAATGGACCTTC
TAGGTCTTGAAAGGAGTGGGAATTGGCTCCGGTGCCCGTCAGTGGGCAGAGCGCACATCGCCCACAGTCC
CCGAGAAGTTGGGGGGAGGGGTCGGCAATTGAACCGGTGCCTAGAGAAGGTGGCGCGGGGTAAACTGGGA
AAGTGATGTCGTGTACTGGCTCCGCCTTTTTCCCGAGGGTGGGGGAGAACCGTATATAAGTGCAGTAGTC
GCCGTGAACGTTCTTTTTCGCAACGGGTTTGCCGCCAGAACACAGGTAAGTGCCGTGTGTGGTTCCCGCG
GGCCTGGCCTCTTTACGGGTTATGGCCCTTGCGTGCCTTGAATTACTTCCACCTGGCTGCAGTACGTGAT
TCTTGATCCCGAGCTTCGGGTTGGAAGTGGGTGGGAGAGTTCGAGGCCTTGCGCTTAAGGAGCCCCTTCG
CCTCGTGCTTGAGTTGAGGCCTGGCCTGGGCGCTGGGGCCGCCGCGTGCGAATCTGGTGGCACCTTCGCG
CCTGTCTCGCTGCTTTCGATAAGTCTCTAGCCATTTAAAATTTTTGATGACCTGCTGCGACGCTTTTTTT
CTGGCAAGATAGTCTTGTAAATGCGGGCCAAGATCTGCACACTGGTATTTCGGTTTTTGGGGCCGCGGGC
GGCGACGGGGCCCGTGCGTCCCAGCGCACATGTTCGGCGAGGCGGGGCCTGCGAGCGCGGCCACCGAGAA
TCGGACGGGGGTAGTCTCAAGCTGGCCGGCCTGCTCTGGTGCCTGGCCTCGCGCCGCCGTGTATCGCCCC
GCCCTGGGCGGCAAGGCTGGCCCGGTCGGCACCAGTTGCGTGAGCGGAAAGATGGCCGCTTCCCGGCCCT
GCTGCAGGGAGCTCAAAATGGAGGACGCGGCGCTCGGGAGAGCGGGCGGGTGAGTCACCCACACAAAGGA
AAAGGGCCTTTCCGTCCTCAGCCGTCGCTTCATGTGACTCCACGGAGTACCGGGCGCCGTCCAGGCACCT
CGATTAGTTCTCGAGCTTTTGGAGTACGTCGTCTTTAGGTTGGGGGGAGGGGTTTTATGCGATGGAGTTT
CCCCACACTGAGTGGGTGGAGACTGAAGTTAGGCCAGCTTGGCACTTGATGTAATTCTCCTTGGAATTTG
CCCTTTTTGAGTTTGGATCTTGGTTCATTCTCAAGCCTCAGACAGTGGTTCAAAGTTTTTTTCTTCCATT
TCAGGTGTCGTGAGGCTAGCATCGATTGATCAACAAGTTTGTACAAAAAAGTTGGCATGGATGCTAAGTC
ACTAACTGCCTGGTCCCGGACACTGGTGACCTTCAAGGATGTATTTGTGGACTTCACCAGGGAGGAGTGG
AAGCTGCTGGACACTGCTCAGCAGATCGTGTACAGAAATGTGATGCTGGAGAACTATAAGAACCTGGTTT
CCTTGGGTTATCAGCTTACTAAGCCAGATGTGATCCTCCGGTTGGAGAAGGGAGAAGAGCCCGGCGGTTC
CGGCGGAGGGTCGATGGACAAGAAGTACAGCATCGGCCTGGCCATCGGCACCAACTCTGTGGGCTGGGCC
GTGATCACCGACGAGTACAAGGTGCCCAGCAAGAAATTCAAGGTGCTGGGCAACACCGACCGGCACAGCA
TCAAGAAGAACCTGATCGGCGCCCTGCTGTTCGACAGCGGAGAAACAGCCGAGGCCACCCGGCTGAAGAG
AACCGCCAGAAGAAGATACACCAGACGGAAGAACCGGATCTGCTATCTGCAAGAGATCTTCAGCAACGAG
ATGGCCAAGGTGGACGACAGCTTCTTCCACAGACTGGAAGAGTCCTTCCTGGTGGAAGAGGATAAGAAGC
ACGAGCGGCACCCCATCTTCGGCAACATCGTGGACGAGGTGGCCTACCACGAGAAGTACCCCACCATCTA
CCACCTGAGAAAGAAACTGGTGGACAGCACCGACAAGGCCGACCTGCGGCTGATCTATCTGGCCCTGGCC
CACATGATCAAGTTCCGGGGCCACTTCCTGATCGAGGGCGACCTGAACCCCGACAACAGCGACGTGGACA
AGCTGTTCATCCAGCTGGTGCAGACCTACAACCAGCTGTTCGAGGAAAACCCCATCAACGCCAGCGGCGT
GGACGCCAAGGCCATCCTGTCTGCCAGACTGAGCAAGAGCAGACGGCTGGAAAATCTGATCGCCCAGCTG
CCCGGCGAGAAGAAGAATGGCCTGTTCGGCAACCTGATTGCCCTGAGCCTGGGCCTGACCCCCAACTTCA
AGAGCAACTTCGACCTGGCCGAGGATGCCAAACTGCAGCTGAGCAAGGACACCTACGACGACGACCTGGA
CAACCTGCTGGCCCAGATCGGCGACCAGTACGCCGACCTGTTTCTGGCCGCCAAGAACCTGTCCGACGCC
ATCCTGCTGAGCGACATCCTGAGAGTGAACACCGAGATCACCAAGGCCCCCCTGAGCGCCTCTATGATCA
AGAGATACGACGAGCACCACCAGGACCTGACCCTGCTGAAAGCTCTCGTGCGGCAGCAGCTGCCTGAGAA
GTACAAAGAGATTTTCTTCGACCAGAGCAAGAACGGCTACGCCGGCTACATCGATGGCGGAGCCAGCCAG
GAAGAGTTCTACAAGTTCATCAAGCCCATCCTGGAAAAGATGGACGGCACCGAGGAACTGCTCGTGAAGC
TGAACAGAGAGGACCTGCTGCGGAAGCAGCGGACCTTCGACAACGGCAGCATCCCCCACCAGATCCACCT
GGGAGAGCTGCACGCCATTCTGCGGCGGCAGGAAGATTTTTACCCATTCCTGAAGGACAACCGGGAAAAG
ATCGAGAAGATCCTGACCTTCCGCATCCCCTACTACGTGGGCCCTCTGGCCAGGGGAAACAGCAGATTCG
CCTGGATGACCAGAAAGAGCGAGGAAACCATCACCCCCTGGAACTTCGAGGAAGTGGTGGACAAGGGCGC
CAGCGCCCAGAGCTTCATCGAGCGGATGACCAACTTCGATAAGAACCTGCCCAACGAGAAGGTGCTGCCC
AAGCACAGCCTGCTGTACGAGTACTTCACCGTGTACAACGAGCTGACCAAAGTGAAATACGTGACCGAGG
GAATGAGAAAGCCCGCCTTCCTGAGCGGCGAGCAGAAAAAAGCCATCGTGGACCTGCTGTTCAAGACCAA
CCGGAAAGTGACCGTGAAGCAGCTGAAAGAGGACTACTTCAAGAAAATCGAGTGCTTCGACTCCGTGGAA
ATCTCCGGCGTGGAAGATCGGTTCAACGCCTCCCTGGGCACATACCACGATCTGCTGAAAATTATCAAGG
ACAAGGACTTCCTGGACAATGAGGAAAACGAGGACATTCTGGAAGATATCGTGCTGACCCTGACACTGTT
TGAGGACAGAGAGATGATCGAGGAACGGCTGAAAACCTATGCCCACCTGTTCGACGACAAAGTGATGAAG
CAGCTGAAGCGGCGGAGATACACCGGCTGGGGCAGGCTGAGCCGGAAGCTGATCAACGGCATCCGGGACA
AGCAGTCCGGCAAGACAATCCTGGATTTCCTGAAGTCCGACGGCTTCGCCAACAGAAACTTCATGCAGCT
GATCCACGACGACAGCCTGACCTTTAAAGAGGACATCCAGAAAGCCCAGGTGTCCGGCCAGGGCGATAGC
CTGCACGAGCACATTGCCAATCTGGCCGGCAGCCCCGCCATTAAGAAGGGCATCCTGCAGACAGTGAAGG
TGGTGGACGAGCTCGTGAAAGTGATGGGCCGGCACAAGCCCGAGAACATCGTGATCGAAATGGCCAGAGA
GAACCAGACCACCCAGAAGGGACAGAAGAACAGCCGCGAGAGAATGAAGCGGATCGAAGAGGGCATCAAA
GAGCTGGGCAGCCAGATCCTGAAAGAACACCCCGTGGAAAACACCCAGCTGCAGAACGAGAAGCTGTACC
TGTACTACCTGCAGAATGGGCGGGATATGTACGTGGACCAGGAACTGGACATCAACCGGCTGTCCGACTA
CGATGTGGACGCTATCGTGCCTCAGAGCTTTCTGAAGGACGACTCCATCGATAACAAAGTGCTGACTCGG
AGCGACAAGAACCGGGGCAAGAGCGACAACGTGCCCTCCGAAGAGGTCGTGAAGAAGATGAAGAACTACT
GGCGCCAGCTGCTGAATGCCAAGCTGATTACCCAGAGGAAGTTCGACAATCTGACCAAGGCCGAGAGAGG
CGGCCTGAGCGAACTGGATAAGGCCGGCTTCATCAAGAGACAGCTGGTGGAAACCCGGCAGATCACAAAG
CACGTGGCACAGATCCTGGACTCCCGGATGAACACTAAGTACGACGAGAACGACAAACTGATCCGGGAAG
TGAAAGTGATCACCCTGAAGTCCAAGCTGGTGTCCGATTTCCGGAAGGATTTCCAGTTTTACAAAGTGCG
CGAGATCAACAACTACCACCACGCCCACGACGCCTACCTGAACGCCGTCGTGGGAACCGCCCTGATCAAA
AAGTACCCTAAGCTGGAAAGCGAGTTCGTGTACGGCGACTACAAGGTGTACGACGTGCGGAAGATGATCG
CCAAGAGCGAGCAGGAAATCGGCAAGGCTACCGCCAAGTACTTCTTCTACAGCAACATCATGAACTTTTT
CAAGACCGAGATTACCCTGGCCAACGGCGAGATCCGGAAGCGGCCTCTGATCGAGACAAACGGCGAAACA
GGCGAGATCGTGTGGGATAAGGGCCGGGACTTTGCCACCGTGCGGAAAGTGCTGTCTATGCCCCAAGTGA
ATATCGTGAAAAAGACCGAGGTGCAGACAGGCGGCTTCAGCAAAGAGTCTATCCTGCCCAAGAGGAACAG
CGACAAGCTGATCGCCAGAAAGAAGGACTGGGACCCTAAGAAGTACGGCGGCTTCGACAGCCCCACCGTG
GCCTATTCTGTGCTGGTGGTGGCCAAAGTGGAAAAGGGCAAGTCCAAGAAACTGAAGAGTGTGAAAGAGC
TGCTGGGGATCACCATCATGGAAAGAAGCAGCTTCGAGAAGAATCCCATCGACTTTCTGGAAGCCAAGGG
CTACAAAGAAGTGAAAAAGGACCTGATCATCAAGCTGCCTAAGTACTCCCTGTTCGAGCTGGAAAACGGC
CGGAAGAGAATGCTGGCCTCTGCCGGCGAACTGCAGAAGGGAAACGAACTGGCCCTGCCCTCCAAATATG
TGAACTTCCTGTACCTGGCCAGCCACTATGAGAAGCTGAAGGGCTCCCCCGAGGATAATGAGCAGAAACA
GCTGTTTGTGGAACAGCACAAACACTACCTGGACGAGATCATCGAGCAGATCAGCGAGTTCTCCAAGAGA
GTGATCCTGGCCGACGCTAATCTGGACAAGGTGCTGAGCGCCTACAACAAGCACAGAGACAAGCCTATCA
GAGAGCAGGCCGAGAATATCATCCACCTGTTTACCCTGACCAATCTGGGAGCCCCTGCCGCCTTCAAGTA
CTTTGACACCACCATCGACCGGAAGAGGTACACCAGCACCAAAGAGGTGCTGGACGCCACCCTGATCCAC
CAGAGCATCACCGGCCTGTACGAGACACGGATCGACCTGTCTCAGCTGGGAGGCGACGCCTATCCCTATG
ACGTGCCCGATTATGCCAGCCTGGGCAGCGGCTCCCCCAAGAAAAAACGCAAGGTGGAAGATCCTAAGAA
AAAGCGGAAAGTGGACGGCATTGGTAGTGGGAGCAACGGCAGCAGCGGATCCTAAACCCCCAACTTTCTT
GTACAAAGTGGTTGATATCGGTAAGCCTATCCCTAACCCTCTCCTCGGTCTCGATTCTACGTAGTAATGA
ACTAGTACCGGTTAAGTCGACAATCAACGCGTTAAGTCGACAATCAACCTCTGGATTACAAAATTTGTGA
AAGATTGACTGGTATTCTTAACTATGTTGCTCCTTTTACGCTATGTGGATACGCTGCTTTAATGCCTTTG
TATCATGCTATTGCTTCCCGTATGGCTTTCATTTTCTCCTCCTTGTATAAATCCTGGTTGCTGTCTCTTT
ATGAGGAGTTGTGGCCCGTTGTCAGGCAACGTGGCGTGGTGTGCACTGTGTTTGCTGACGCAACCCCCAC
TGGTTGGGGCATTGCCACCACCTGTCAGCTCCTTTCCGGGACTTTCGCTTTCCCCCTCCCTATTGCCACG
GCGGAACTCATCGCCGCCTGCCTTGCCCGCTGCTGGACAGGGGCTCGGCTGTTGGGCACTGACAATTCCG
TGGTGTTGTCGGGGAAATCATCGTCCTTTCCTTGGCTGCTCGCCTGTGTTGCCACCTGGATTCTGCGCGG
GACGTCCTTCTGCTACGTCCCTTCGGCCCTCAATCCAGCGGACCTTCCTTCCCGCGGCCTGCTGCCGGCT
CTGCGGCCTCTTCCGCGTCTTCGCCTTCGCCCTCAGACGAGTCGGATCTCCCTTTGGGCCGCCTCCCCGC
GTCGACTTTAAGACCAATGACTTACAAGGCAGCTGTAGATCTTAGCCACTTTTTAAAAGAAAAGGGGGGA
CTGGAAGGGCTAATTCACTCCCAACGAAGACAAGATCTGCTTTTTGCTTGTACTGGGTCTCTCTGGTTAG
ACCAGATCTGAGCCTGGGAGCTCTCTGGCTAACTAGGGAACCCACTGCTTAAGCCTCAATAAAGCTTGCC
TTGAGTGCTTCAAGTAGTGTGTGCCCGTCTGTTGTGTGACTCTGGTAACTAGAGATCCCTCAGACCCTTT
TAGTCAGTGTGGAAAATCTCTAGCAGTACGTATAGTAGTTCATGTCATCTTATTATTCAGTATTTATAAC
TTGCAAAGAAATGAATATCAGAGAGTGAGAGGAACTTGTTTATTGCAGCTTATAATGGTTACAAATAAAG
CAATAGCATCACAAATTTCACAAATAAAGCATTTTTTTCACTGCATTCTAGTTGTGGTTTGTCCAAACTC
ATCAATGTATCTTATCATGTCTGGCTCTAGCTATCCCGCCCCTAACTCCGCCCATCCCGCCCCTAACTCC
GCCCAGTTCCGCCCATTCTCCGCCCCATGGCTGACTAATTTTTTTTATTTATGCAGAGGCCGAGGCCGCC
TCGGCCTCTGAGCTATTCCAGAAGTAGTGAGGAGGCTTTTTTGGAGGCCTAGGGACGTACCCAATTCGCC
CTATAGTGAGTCGTATTACGCGCGCTCACTGGCCGTCGTTTTACAACGTCGTGACTGGGAAAACCCTGGC
GTTACCCAACTTAATCGCCTTGCAGCACATCCCCCTTTCGCCAGCTGGCGTAATAGCGAAGAGGCCCGCA
CCGATCGCCCTTCCCAACAGTTGCGCAGCCTGAATGGCGAATGGG
[124 nt withheld, positions 8586-8709]
C
[91 nt withheld, positions 8711-8801]
A
[49 nt withheld, positions 8803-8851]
CCTTTGACGTTGGAGTCCACGTTCTTT
[37 nt withheld, positions 8879-8915]
ACCCTATCTCGGTCTATTCTTTTGATTTATAAGGGATTTTGCCGATTTCGGCCTATTGGTTAAAAAATGA
GCTGATTTAACAAAAATTTAACGCGAATTTTAACAAAATATTAACGCTTACAATTTAGGTGGCACTTTTC
GGGGAAATGTGCGCGGAACCCCTATTTGTTTATTTTTCTAAATACATTCAAATATGTATCCGCTCATGAG
ACAATAACCCTGATAAATGCTTCAATAATATTGAAAAAGGAAGAGTATGAGTATTCAACATTTCCGTGTC
GCCCTTATTCCCTTTTTTGCGGCATTTTGCCTTCCTGTTTTTGCTCACCCAGAAACGCTGGTGAAAGTAA
AAGATGCTGAAGATCAGTTGGGTGCACGAGTGGGTTACATCGAACTGGATCTCAACAGCGGTAAGATCCT
TGAGAGTTTTCGCCCCGAAGAACGTTTTCCAATGATGAGCACTTTTAAAGTTCTGCTATGTGGCGCGGTA
TTATCCCGTATTGACGCCGGGCAAGAGCAACTCGGTCGCCGCATACACTATTCTCAGAATGACTTGGTTG
AGTACTCACCAGTCACAGAAAAGCATCTTACGGATGGCATGACAGTAAGAGAATTATGCAGTGCTGCCAT
AACCATGAGTGATAACACTGCGGCCAACTTACTTCTGACAACGATCGGAGGACCGAAGGAGCTAACCGCT
TTTTTGCACAACATGGGGGATCATGTAACTCGCCTTGATCGTTGGGAACCGGAGCTGAATGAAGCCATAC
CAAACGACGAGCGTGACACCACGATGCCTGTAGCAATGGCAACAACGTTGCGCAAACTATTAACTGGCGA
ACTACTTACTCTAGCTTCCCGGCAACAATTAATAGACTGGATGGAGGCGGATAAAGTTGCAGGACCACTT
CTGCGCTCGGCCCTTCCGGCTGGCTGGTTTATTGCTGATAAATCTGGAGCCGGTGAGCGTGGGTCTCGCG
GTATCATTGCAGCACTGGGGCCAGATGGTAAGCCCTCCCGTATCGTAGTTATCTACACGACGGGGAGTCA
GGCAACTATGGATGAACGAAATAGACAGATCGCTGAGATAGGTGCCTCACTGATTAAGCATTGGTAACTG
TCAGACCAAGTTTACTCATATATACTTTAGATTGATTTAAAACTTCATTTTTAATTTAAAAGGATCTAGG
TGAAGATCCTTTTTGATAATCTCATGACCAAAATCCCTTAACGTGAGTTTTCGTTCCACTGAGCGTCAGA
CCCCGTAGAAAAGATCAAAGGATCTTCTTGAGATCCTTTTTTTCTGCGCGTAATCTGCTGCTTGCAAACA
AAAAAACCACCGCTACCAGCGGTGGTTTGTTTGCCGGATCAAGAGCTACCAACTCTTTTTCCGAAGGTAA
CTGGCTTCAGCAGAGCGCAGATACCAAATACTGTTCTTCTAGTGTAGCCGTAGTTAGGCCACCACTTCAA
GAACTCTGTAGCACCGCCTACATACCTCGCTCTGCTAATCCTGTTACCAGTGGCTGCTGCCAGTGGCGAT
AAGTCGTGTCTTACCGGGTTGGACTCAAGACGATAGTTACCGGATAAGGCGCAGCGGTCGGGCTGAACGG
GGGGTTCGTGCACACAGCCCAGCTTGGAGCGAACGACCTACACCGAACTGAGATACCTACAGCGTGAGCT
ATGAGAAAGCGCCACGCTTCCCGAAGGGAGAAAGGCGGACAGGTATCCGGTAAGCGGCAGGGTCGGAACA
GGAGAGCGCACGAGGGAGCTTCCAGGGGGAAACGCCTGGTATCTTTATAGTCCTGTCGGGTTTCGCCACC
TCTGACTTGAGCGTCGATTTTTGTGATGCTCGTCAGGGGGGCGGAGCCTATGGAAAAACGCCAGCAACGC
GGCCTTTTTACGGTTCCTGGCCTTTTGCTGGCCTTTTGCTCACATGTTCTTTCCTGCGTTATCCCCTGAT
TCTGTGGATAACCGTATTACCGCCTTTGAGTGAGCTGATACCGCTCGCCGCAGCCGAACGACCGAGCGCA
GCGAGTCAGTGAGCGAGGAAGCGGAAGAGCGCCCAATACGCAAACCGCCTCTCCCCGCGCGTTGGCCGAT
TCATTAATGCAGCTGGCACGACAGGTTTCCCGACTGGAAAGCGGGCAGTGAGCGCAACGCAATTAATGTG
AGTTAGCTCACTCATTAGGCACCCCAGGCTTTACACTTTATGCTTCCGGCTCGTATGTTGTGTGGAATTG
TGAGCGGATAACAATTTCACACAGGAAACAGCTATGACCATGATTACGCCAAGCGCGCAATTAACCCTCA
CTAAAGGGAACAAAAGCTGGAGCTGCAAGCTTAATGTAGTCTTATGCAATACTCTTGTAGTCTTGCAACA
TGGTAACGATGAGTTAGCAACATGCCTTACAAGGAGAGAAAAAGCACCGTGCATGCCGATTGGTGGAAGT
AAGGTGGTACGATCGTGCCTTATTAGGAAGGCAACAGACGGGTCTGACATGGATTGGACGAACCACTGAA
TTGCCGCATTGCAGAGATATTGTATTTAAGTGCCTAGCTCGATACATAAACGGGTCTCTCTGGTTAGACC
AGATCTGAGCCTGGGAGCTCTCTGGCTAACTAGGGAACCCACTGCTTAAGCCTCAATAAAGCTTGCCTTG
AGTGCTTCAAGTAGTGTGTGCCCGTCTGTTGTGTGACTCTGGTAACTAGAGATCCCTCAGACCCTTTTAG
TCAGTGTGGAAAATCTCTAGCAGTGGCGCCCGAACAGGGACTTGAAAGCGAAAGGGAAACCAGAGGAGCT
CTCTCGACGCAGGACTCGGCTTGCTGAAGCGCGCACGGCAAGAGGCGAGGGGCGGCGACTGGTGAGTACG
CCAAAAATTTTGACTAGCGGAGGCTAGAAGGAGAGAGATGGGTGCGAGAGCGTCAGTATTAAGCGGGGGA
GAATTAGATCGCGATGGGAAAAAATTCGGTTAAGGCCAGGGGGAAAGAAAAAATATAAATTAAAACATAT
AGTATGGGCAAGCAGGGAGCTAGAACGATTCGCAGTTAATCCTGGCCTGTTAGAAACATCAGAAGGCTGT
AGACAAATACTGGGACAGCTACAACCATCCCTTCAGACAGGATCAGAAGAACTTAGATCATTATATAATA
CAGTAGCAACCCTCTATTGTGTGCATCAAAGGATAGAGATAAAAGACACCAAGGAAGCTTTAGACAAGAT
AGAGGAAGAGCAAAACAAAAGTAAGACCACCGCACAGCAAGCGGCCGCTGATCTTCAGACCTGGAGGAGG
AGATATGAGGGACAATTGGAGAAGTGAATTATATAAATATAAAGTAGTAAAAATTGAACCATTAGGAGTA
GCACCCACCAAGGCAAAGAGAAGAGTGGTGCAGAGAGAAAAAAGAGCAGTGGGAATAGGAGCTTTGTTCC
TTGGGTTCTTGGGAGCAGCAGGAAGCACTATGGGCGCAGCGTCAATGACGCTGACGGTACAGGCCAGACA
ATTATTGTCTGGTATAGTGCAGCAGCAGAACAATTTGCTGAGGGCTATTGAGGCGCAACAGCATCTGTTG
CAACTCACAGTCTGGGGCATCAAGCAGCTCCAGGCAAGAATCCTGGCTGTGGAAAGATACCTAAAGGATC
AACAGCTCCTGGGGATTTGGGGTTGCTCTGGAAAACTCATTTGCACCACTGCTGTGCCTTGGAATGCTAG
TTGGAGTAATAAATCTCTGGAACAGATTTGGAATCACACGACCTGGATGGAGTGGGACAGAGAAATTAAC
AATTACACA
Features (pLannotate 1.2.2; 34 found; start..end, strand, type, name):
      1..264     +  CDS            env (fragment): ENV_HV1H2 - Experimental evidence at protein level: Swiss-Prot protein existence level 1. [Transmembrane protein gp41]: Acts as a class I viral fusion protein. Under the current model, the protein has at least 3 conformational states: pre-fusion native state, pre-hairpin intermediate state, and post-fusion hairpin state. During fusion of viral and target intracellular membranes, the coiled coil regions (heptad repeats) assume a trimer-of-hairpins structure, positioning the fusion peptide in close proximity to the C-terminal region of the ectodomain. The formation of this structure appears to d
    271..294     +  promoter       SV40 promoter (fragment): SV40 early promoter
    295..366     +  promoter       SV40 promoter (fragment): SV40 enhancer and early promoter
    390..525     +  rep_origin     SV40 ori: SV40 origin of replication
    561..956     +  CDS            BSD: blasticidin S deaminase; Aspergillus terreus BSD; confers resistance to blasticidin
   1030..1147    +  misc_feature   cPPT/CTS: central polypurine tract and central termination sequence of HIV-1
   1212..1278    +  CDS            small t antigen (fragment): SV40 (simian virus 40) small t antigen
   1285..2463    +  promoter       EF-1α promoter: strong constitutive promoter for human elongation factor EF-1α
   2484..2501    +  protein_bind   attB1 (fragment): mutant version of attB; core recombination site for the Gateway® BP reaction BP Clonase™
   2537..2722    +  CDS            KRAB: Krüppel-associated box (KRAB) transcriptional repression domain from the human zinc finger protein ZNF10 (Margolin et al., 1994)
   2744..6847    +  CDS            Cas9: Cas9 (Csn1) endonuclease from the Streptococcus pyogenes Type II CRISPR/Cas system generates RNA-guided double strand breaks in DNA
   6989..7012    -  protein_bind   attB2: mutant version of attB; recombination site for the Gateway® BP reaction BP Clonase™
   7020..7061    +  CDS            V5 tag: epitope tag from simian virus 5
   7112..7700    +  misc_feature   WPRE: woodchuck hepatitis virus posttranscriptional regulatory element
   7751..7770    +  misc_feature   cPPT/CTS (fragment): central polypurine tract and central termination sequence of HIV-1
   7772..8005    +  LTR            3' LTR (ΔU3): self-inactivating 3' long terminal repeat (LTR) from HIV-1
   8083..8204    +  polyA_signal   SV40 poly(A) signal: SV40 polyadenylation signal
   8244..8379    +  rep_origin     SV40 ori: SV40 origin of replication
   8400..8418    -  promoter       T7 promoter: promoter for bacteriophage T7 RNA polymerase
   8426..8581    +  CDS            lacZα (fragment): LacZα fragment of β-galactosidase; lacZ fragment
   8586..9014    +  rep_origin     f1 ori (sequence partly withheld): f1 bacteriophage origin of replication; arrow indicates direction of (+) strand synthesis
   9067..9171    +  promoter       AmpR promoter: bla
   9172..10032   +  CDS            AmpR: β-lactamase; bla; confers resistance to ampicillin, carbenicillin, and related antibiotics
  10203..10791   +  rep_origin     ori: high-copy-number ColE1/pMB1/pBR322/pUC origin of replication
  10974..11066   +  CDS            lacI (fragment): lac repressor; lacI; The lac repressor binds to the lac operator to inhibit transcription in E. coli. This inhibition can be relieved by adding lactose or isopropyl-β-D-thiogalactopyranoside (IPTG).
  11079..11100   +  protein_bind   CAP binding site: CAP binding activates transcription in the presence of cAMP. E. coli catabolite activator protein
  11115..11145   +  promoter       lac promoter: promoter for the E. coli lac operon
  11149..11171   +  protein_bind   lac operator (fragment): The lac repressor binds to the lac operator to inhibit transcription in E. coli. This inhibition can be relieved by adding lactose or isopropyl-β-D-thiogalactopyranoside (IPTG). lac repressor encoded by lacI
  11214..11232   +  promoter       T3 promoter: promoter for bacteriophage T3 RNA polymerase
  11260..11486   +  promoter       RSV promoter: Rous sarcoma virus enhancer/promoter
  11487..11667   +  LTR            5' LTR (truncated): truncated 5' long terminal repeat (LTR) from HIV-1
  11714..11839   +  misc_feature   HIV-1 Ψ: packaging signal of human immunodeficiency virus type 1
  11823..12186   +  CDS            HIV-1 gag (fragment): gag protein from human immunodeficiency virus 1; gag
  12332..12565   +  misc_feature   RRE: The Rev response element (RRE) of HIV-1 allows for Rev-dependent mRNA export from the nucleus to the cytoplasm.
