[The description below was written by a language model from this plasmid's Addgene catalogue record and pLannotate feature annotations shown in this document.]
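Description:
pLX_311-KRAB-dCas9 (also called pXPR_121) is a lentiviral mammalian expression plasmid on the pXPR backbone, built to deliver the CRISPR interference effector KRAB-dCas9 together with blasticidin resistance. It is propagated in E. coli through a high-copy ColE1/pUC-type origin with ampicillin selection (AmpR). An f1 origin and remnants of lac and T7/T3 cloning-vector sequence are also present in the backbone. The viral architecture is that of a third-generation, self-inactivating vector. An RSV promoter fused to a truncated HIV-1 5' LTR drives genomic RNA production in packaging cells, followed by the Ψ packaging signal with adjoining gag sequence, the Rev response element, an env fragment and a cPPT/CTS. A ΔU3 3' LTR then an SV40 polyadenylation signal close the transfer cassette.

Between the LTRs there are two expression units. An SV40 early promoter/origin segment sits upstream of the blasticidin S deaminase gene (BSD), allowing selection of transduced cells. Downstream, the human EF-1α promoter drives the ZNF10 KRAB repression domain fused to the N-terminus of Streptococcus pyogenes Cas9. The feature table annotates this simply as Cas9, while the catalogue record identifies it as the nuclease-dead dCas9 form. The open reading frame is flanked by Gateway attB1 and attB2 sites, and a V5 tag is annotated after attB2, though the record does not say whether it is translated in frame. A WPRE follows to enhance transcript expression. When paired with a separately supplied guide RNA, KRAB-dCas9 is directed to promoters to silence transcription without cutting DNA. This makes the construct suited to generating stable CRISPRi cell lines for gene suppression studies and screens.
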