Addgene plasmid #96918: pLX_311-KRAB-dCas9
Purpose: for CRISPRi, lentiviral expression of KRAB-dCas9 and BlastR. Also called pXPR_121
Depositing lab: John Doench & William Hahn & David Root. Depositing organization: Dana-Farber Cancer Institute. Publication: Complementary information derived from CRISPR Cas9 mediated gene deletion and suppression. Rosenbluh J, Xu H, Harrington W, Gill S, Wang X, Vazquez F, Root DE, Tsherniak A, Hahn WC. Nat Commun. 2017 May 23;8:15403. doi: 10.1038/ncomms15403. PubMed 28534478.
Backbone
  Vector backbone: pXPR
  Vector type: Mammalian Expression, Lentiviral
  Selectable markers: Blasticidin
Growth in bacteria
  Bacterial resistance: Ampicillin, 100 μg/mL
  Growth temperature: 37°C
  Growth strain: NEB Stable
  Copy number: Unknown
Gene/Insert
  Gene/Insert name: dCas9
  Mutation: dCas9
  Promoter: EF1a
  Tag / fusion protein: KRAB (N terminal on insert)
  Cloning method: Unknown
Terms and licenses: Academic/Nonprofit Terms; Industry Terms: Not Available to Industry
How to cite: pLX_311-KRAB-dCas9 was a gift from John Doench & William Hahn & David Root (Addgene plasmid # 96918 ; http://n2t.net/addgene:96918 ; RRID:Addgene_96918)
